>Addgene plasmid #130777 | pMSCVbsd-PPARD-K421A-K422A | addgene full sequence | sequence record 255726 | Addgene NGS Result
AATGAAAGACCCCACCTGTAGGTTTGGCAAGCTAGCTTAAGTAACGCCATTTTGCAAGGCATGGAAAATA
CATAACTGAGAATAGAGAAGTTCAGATCAAGGTTAGGAACAGAGAGACAGCAGAATATGGGCCAAACAGG
ATATCTGTGGTAAGCAGTTCCTGCCCCGGCTCAGGGCCAAGAACAGATGGTCCCCAGATGCGGTCCCGCC
CTCAGCAGTTTCTAGAGAACCATCAGATGTTTCCAGGGTGCCCCAAGGACCTGAAATGACCCTGTGCCTT
ATTTGAACTAACCAATCAGTTCGCTTCTCGCTTCTGTTCGCGCGCTTCTGCTCCCCGAGCTCAATAAAAG
AGCCCACAACCCCTCACTCGGCGCGCCAGTCCTCCGATAGACTGCGTCGCCCGGGTACCCGTATTCCCAA
TAAAGCCTCTTGCTGTTTGCATCCGAATCGTGGACTCGCTGATCCTTGGGAGGGTCTCCTCAGATTGATT
GACTGCCCACCTCGGGGGTCTTTCATTTGGAGGTTCCACCGAGATTTGGAGACCCCTGCCCAGGGACCAC
CGACCCCCCCGCCGGGAGGTAAGCTGGCCAGCGGTCGTTTCGTGTCTGTCTCTGTCTTTGTGCGTGTTTG
TGCCGGCATCTAATGTTTGCGCCTGCGTCTGTACTAGTTAGCTAACTAGCTCTGTATCTGGCGGACCCGT
GGTGGAACTGACGAGTTCTGAACACCCGGCCGCAACCCTGGGAGACGTCCCAGGGACTTTGGGGGCCGTT
TTTGTGGCCCGACCTGAGGAAGGGAGTCGATGTGGAATCCGACCCCGTCAGGATATGTGGTTCTGGTAGG
AGACGAGAACCTAAAACAGTTCCCGCCTCCGTCTGAATTTTTGCTTTCGGTTTGGAACCGAAGCCGCGCG
TCTTGTCTGCTGCAGCGCTGCAGCATCGTTCTGTGTTGTCTCTGTCTGACTGTGTTTCTGTATTTGTCTG
AAAATTAGGGCCAGACTGTTACCACTCCCTTAAGTTTGACCTTAGGTCACTGGAAAGATGTCGAGCGGAT
CGCTCACAACCAGTCGGTAGATGTCAAGAAGAGACGTTGGGTTACCTTCTGCTCTGCAGAATGGCCAACC
TTTAACGTCGGATGGCCGCGAGACGGCACCTTTAACCGAGACCTCATCACCCAGGTTAAGATCAAGGTCT
TTTCACCTGGCCCGCATGGACACCCAGACCAGGTCCCCTACATCGTGACCTGGGAAGCCTTGGCTTTTGA
CCCCCCTCCCTGGGTCAAGCCCTTTGTACACCCTAAGCCTCCGCCTCCTCTTCCTCCATCCGCCCCGTCT
CTCCCCCTTGAACCTCCTCGTTCGACCCCGCCTCGATCCTCCCTTTATCCAGCCCTCACTCCTTCTCTAG
GCGCCGGAATTAGATCCACTAGTAACGGCCGCCAGTGTGCTGGAATTCGCCCTTAGGTGTGGCGCCGAGG
GGAGATCAGCCATGGAGCAGCCACAGGAGGAAGCCCCTGAGGTCCGGGAAGAGGAGGAGAAAGAGGAAGT
GGCAGAGGCAGAAGGAGCCCCAGAGCTCAATGGGGGACCACAGCATGCACTTCCTTCCAGCAGCTACACA
GACCTCTCCCGGAGCTCCTCGCCACCCTCACTGCTGGACCAACTGCAGATGGGCTGTGACGGGGCCTCAT
GCGGCAGCCTCAACATGGAGTGCCGGGTGTGCGGGGACAAGGCATCGGGCTTCCACTACGGTGTTCATGC
ATGTGAGGGGTGCAAGGGCTTCTTCCGTCGTACGATCCGCATGAAGCTGGAGTACGAGAAGTGTGAGCGC
AGCTGCAAGATTCAGAAGAAGAACCGCAACAAGTGCCAGTACTGCCGCTTCCAGAAGTGCCTGGCACTGG
GCATGTCACACAACGCTATCCGTTTTGGTCGGATGCCGGAGGCTGAGAAGAGGAAGCTGGTGGCAGGGCT
GACTGCAAACGAGGGGAGCCAGTACAACCCACAGGTGGCCGACCTGAAGGCCTTCTCCAAGCACATCTAC
AATGCCTACCTGAAAAACTTCAACATGACCAAAAAGAAGGCCCGCAGCATCCTCACCGGCAAAGCCAGCC
ACACGGCGCCCTTTGTGATCCACGACATCGAGACATTGTGGCAGGCAGAGAAGGGGCTGGTGTGGAAGCA
GTTGGTGAATGGCCTGCCTCCCTACAAGGAGATCAGCGTGCACGTCTTCTACCGCTGCCAGTGCACCACA
GTGGAGACCGTGCGGGAGCTCACTGAGTTCGCCAAGAGCATCCCCAGCTTCAGCAGCCTCTTCCTCAACG
ACCAGGTTACCCTTCTCAAGTATGGCGTGCACGAGGCCATCTTCGCCATGCTGGCCTCTATCGTCAACAA
GGACGGGCTGCTGGTAGCCAACGGCAGTGGCTTTGTCACCCGTGAGTTCCTGCGCAGCCTCCGCAAACCC
TTCAGTGATATCATTGAGCCTAAGTTTGAATTTGCTGTCAAGTTCAACGCCCTGGAACTTGATGACAGTG
ACCTGGCCCTATTCATTGCGGCCATCATTCTGTGTGGAGACCGGCCAGGCCTCATGAACGTTCCACGGGT
GGAGGCTATCCAGGACACCATCCTGCGTGCCCTCGAATTCCACCTGCAGGCCAACCACCCTGATGCCCAG
TACCTCTTCCCCAAGCTGCTGCAGAAGATGGCTGACCTGCGGCAACTGGTCACCGAGCACGCCCAGATGA
TGCAGCGGATCGCCGCCACCGAAACCGAGACCTCGCTGCACCCTCTGCTCCAGGAGATCTACAAGGACAT
GTACTAACGGCGGCACCCAGGCCTCCCTGCAGACTCCAATGGGGCCAGCACTGGAGGGGCCCACCCACAT
GACTTTTCCATTGACCAGCTCTCAAGGGCGAATTCTGCAGATATCCATCACACTGGCGGCCGCTCGAGGT
TAACGAATTCTACCGGGTAGGGGAGGCGCTTTTCCCAAGGCAGTCTGGAGCATGCGCTTTAGCAGCCCCG
CTGGGCACTTGGCGCTACACAAGTGGCCTCTGGCCTCGCACACATTCCACATCCACCGGTAGGCGCCAAC
CGGCTCCGTTCTTTGGTGGCCCCTTCGCGCCACCTTCTACTCCTCCCCTAGTCAGGAAGTTCCCCCCCGC
CCCGCAGCTCGCGTCGTGCAGGACGTGACAAATGGAAGTAGCACGTCTCACTAGTCTCGTGCAGATGGAC
AGCACCGCTGAGCAATGGAAGCGGGTAGGCCTTTGGGGCAGCGGCCAATAGCAGCTTTGCTCCTTCGCTT
TCTGGGCTCAGAGGCTGGGAAGGGGTGGGTCCGGGGGCGGGCTCAGGGGCGGGCTCAGGGGCGGGGCGGG
CGCCCGAAGGTCCTCCGGAGGCCCGGCATTCTGCACGCTTCAAAAGCGCACGTCTGCCGCGCTGTTCTCC
TCTTCCTCATCTCCGGGCCTTTCGACCTGCAGCCCAAGCTTACCATGGCCAAGCCTTTGTCTCAAGAAGA
ATCCACCCTCATTGAAAGAGCAACGGCTACAATCAACAGCATCCCCATCTCTGAAGACTACAGCGTCGCC
AGCGCAGCTCTCTCTAGCGACGGCCGCATCTTCACTGGTGTCAATGTATATCATTTTACTGGGGGACCTT
GTGCAGAACTCGTGGTGCTGGGCACTGCTGCTGCTGCGGCAGCTGGCAACCTGACTTGTATCGTCGCGAT
CGGAAATGAGAACAGGGGCATCTTGAGCCCCTGCGGACGGTGCCGACAGGTGCTTCTCGATCTGCATCCT
GGGATCAAAGCCATAGTGAAGGACAGTGATGGACAGCCGACGGCAGTTGGGATTCGTGAATTGCTGCCCT
CTGGTTATGTGTGGGAGGGCTAATCGATAAAATAAAAGATTTTATTTAGTCTCCAGAAAAAGGGGGGAAT
GAAAGACCCCACCTGTAGGTTTGGCAAGCTAGAGAACCATCAGATGTTTCCAGGGTGCCCCAAGGACCTG
AAATGACCCTGTGCCTTATTTGAACTAACCAATCAGTTCGCTTCTCGCTTCTGTTCGCGCGCTTCTGCTC
CCCGAGCTCAATAAAAGAGCCCACAACCCCTCACTCGGCGCGCCAGTCCTCCGATAGACTGCGTCGCCCG
GGTACCCGTGTATCCAATAAACCCTCTTGCAGTTGCATCCGACTTGTGGTCTCGCTGTTCCTTGGGAGGG
TCTCCTCTGAGTGATTGACTACCCGTCAGCGGGGGTCTTTCATGGGTAACAGTTTCTTGAAGTTGGAGAA
CAACATTCTGAGGGTAGGAGTCGAATATTAAGTAATCCTGACTCAATTAGCCACTGTTTTGAATCCACAT
ACTCCAATACTCCTGAAATAGTTCATTATGGACAGCGCAGAAAGAGCTGGGGAGAATTGTGAAATTGTTA
TCCGCTCACAATTCCACACAACATACGAGCCGGAAGCATAAAGTGTAAAGCCTGGGGTGCCTAATGAGTG
AGCTAACTCACATTAATTGCGTTGCGCTCACTGCCCGCTTTCCAGTCGGGAAACCTGTCGTGCCAGCTGC
ATTAATGAATCGGCCAACGCGCGGGGAGAGGCGGTTTGCGTATTGGGCGCTCTTCCGCTTCCTCGCTCAC
TGACTCGCTGCGCTCGGTCGTTCGGCTGCGGCGAGCGGTATCAGCTCACTCAAAGGCGGTAATACGGTTA
TCCACAGAATCAGGGGATAACGCAGGAAAGAACATGTGAGCAAAAGGCCAGCAAAAGGCCAGGAACCGTA
AAAAGGCCGCGTTGCTGGCGTTTTTCCATAGGCTCCGCCCCCCTGACGAGCATCACAAAAATCGACGCTC
AAGTCAGAGGTGGCGAAACCCGACAGGACTATAAAGATACCAGGCGTTTCCCCCTGGAAGCTCCCTCGTG
CGCTCTCCTGTTCCGACCCTGCCGCTTACCGGATACCTGTCCGCCTTTCTCCCTTCGGGAAGCGTGGCGC
TTTCTCATAGCTCACGCTGTAGGTATCTCAGTTCGGTGTAGGTCGTTCGCTCCAAGCTGGGCTGTGTGCA
CGAACCCCCCGTTCAGCCCGACCGCTGCGCCTTATCCGGTAACTATCGTCTTGAGTCCAACCCGGTAAGA
CACGACTTATCGCCACTGGCAGCAGCCACTGGTAACAGGATTAGCAGAGCGAGGTATGTAGGCGGTGCTA
CAGAGTTCTTGAAGTGGTGGCCTAACTACGGCTACACTAGAAGAACAGTATTTGGTATCTGCGCTCTGCT
GAAGCCAGTTACCTTCGGAAAAAGAGTTGGTAGCTCTTGATCCGGCAAACAAACCACCGCTGGTAGCGGT
GGTTTTTTTGTTTGCAAGCAGCAGATTACGCGCAGAAAAAAAGGATCTCAAGAAGATCCTTTGATCTTTT
CTACGGGGTCTGACGCTCAGTGGAACGAAAACTCACGTTAAGGGATTTTGGTCATGAGATTATCAAAAAG
GATCTTCACCTAGATCCTTTTAAATTAAAAATGAAGTTTTAAATCAATCTAAAGTATATATGAGTAAACT
TGGTCTGACAGTTACCAATGCTTAATCAGTGAGGCACCTATCTCAGCGATCTGTCTATTTCGTTCATCCA
TAGTTGCCTGACTCCCCGTCGTGTAGATAACTACGATACGGGAGGGCTTACCATCTGGCCCCAGTGCTGC
AATGATACCGCGAGACCCACGCTCACCGGCTCCAGATTTATCAGCAATAAACCAGCCAGCCGGAAGGGCC
GAGCGCAGAAGTGGTCCTGCAACTTTATCCGCCTCCATCCAGTCTATTAATTGTTGCCGGGAAGCTAGAG
TAAGTAGTTCGCCAGTTAATAGTTTGCGCAACGTTGTTGCCATTGCTACAGGCATCGTGGTGTCACGCTC
GTCGTTTGGTATGGCTTCATTCAGCTCCGGTTCCCAACGATCAAGGCGAGTTACATGATCCCCCATGTTG
TGCAAAAAAGCGGTTAGCTCCTTCGGTCCTCCGATCGTTGTCAGAAGTAAGTTGGCCGCAGTGTTATCAC
TCATGGTTATGGCAGCACTGCATAATTCTCTTACTGTCATGCCATCCGTAAGATGCTTTTCTGTGACTGG
TGAGTACTCAACCAAGTCATTCTGAGAATAGTGTATGCGGCGACCGAGTTGCTCTTGCCCGGCGTCAATA
CGGGATAATACCGCGCCACATAGCAGAACTTTAAAAGTGCTCATCATTGGAAAACGTTCTTCGGGGCGAA
AACTCTCAAGGATCTTACCGCTGTTGAGATCCAGTTCGATGTAACCCACTCGTGCACCCAACTGATCTTC
AGCATCTTTTACTTTCACCAGCGTTTCTGGGTGAGCAAAAACAGGAAGGCAAAATGCCGCAAAAAAGGGA
ATAAGGGCGACACGGAAATGTTGAATACTCATACTCTTCCTTTTTCAATATTATTGAAGCATTTATCAGG
GTTATTGTCTCATGAGCGGATACATATTTGAATGTATTTAGAAAAATAAACAAATAGGGGTTCCGCGCAC
ATTTCCCCGAAAAGTGCCACCTGACGTCTAAGAAACCATTATTATCATGACATTAACCTATAAAAATAGG
CGTATCACGAGGCCCTTTCGTCTCGCGCGTTTCGGTGATGACGGTGAAAACCTCTGACACATGCAGCTCC
CGGAGACGGTCACAGCTTGTCTGTAAGCGGATGCCGGGAGCAGACAAGCCCGTCAGGGCGCGTCAGCGGG
TGTTGGCGGGTGTCGGGGCTGGCTTAACTATGCGGCATCAGAGCAGATTGTACTGAGAGTGCACCATATG
CGGTGTGAAATACCGCACAGATGCGTAAGGAGAAAATACCGCATCAGGCGCCATTCGCCATTCAGGCTGC
GCAACTGTTGGGAAGGGCGATCGGTGCGGGCCTCTTCGCTATTACGCCAGCTGGCGAAAGGGGGATGTGC
TGCAAGGCGATTAAGTTGGGTAACGCCAGGGTTTTCCCAGTCACGACGTTGTAAAACGACGGCGCAAGGA
ATGGTGCATGCAAGGAGATGGCGCCCAACAGTCCCCCGGCCACGGGGCCTGCCACCATACCCACGCCGAA
ACAAGCGCTCATGAGCCCGAAGTGGCGAGCCCGATCTTCCCCATCGGTGATGTCGGCGATATAGGCGCCA
GCAACCGCACCTGTGGCGCCGGTGATGCCGGCCACGATGCGTCCGGCGTAGAGGCGATTAGTCCAATTTG
TTAAAGACAGGATATCAGTGGTCCAGGCTCTAGTTTTGACTCAACAATATCACCAGCTGAAGCCTATAGA
GTACGAGCCATAGATAAAATAAAAGATTTTATTTAGTCTCCAGAAAAAGGGGGG
Features (pLannotate 1.2.2; 20 found; start..end, strand, type, name):
      1..517     +  LTR            5' LTR: 5' long terminal repeat from murine embryonic stem cell virus
    581..922     +  misc_feature   MESV Ψ: packaging signal of murine embryonic stem cell virus
    989..1405    +  CDS            gag (truncated): truncated Moloney murine leukemia virus (MMLV) gag gene lacking the start codon
   1482..2804    +  CDS            PPARD: PPARD_HUMAN - Also known as NR1C2, PPARB. Experimental evidence at protein level: Swiss-Prot protein existence level 1. Ligand-activated transcription factor. Receptor that binds peroxisome proliferators such as hypolipidemic drugs and fatty acids. Has a preference for poly-unsaturated fatty acids, such as gamma- linoleic acid and eicosapentanoic acid. Once activated by a ligand, the receptor binds to promoter elements of target genes. Regulates the peroxisomal beta-oxidation pathway of fatty acids. Functions as transcription activator for the acyl-CoA oxidase gene. Decreases expression of NPC
   2955..3454    +  promoter       PGK promoter: mouse phosphoglycerate kinase 1 promoter
   3475..3873    +  CDS            BSD: blasticidin S deaminase; Aspergillus terreus BSD; confers resistance to blasticidin
   3918..3952    +  LTR            3' LTR (ΔU3) (fragment): self-inactivating 3' long terminal repeat (LTR) from Moloney murine leukemia virus
   3949..4243    +  LTR            3' LTR (ΔU3) (fragment): self-inactivating 3' long terminal repeat (LTR) from Moloney murine leukemia virus
   4405..4421    -  protein_bind   lac operator: The lac repressor binds to the lac operator to inhibit transcription in E. coli. This inhibition can be relieved by adding lactose or isopropyl-β-D-thiogalactopyranoside (IPTG). lac repressor encoded by lacI
   4429..4459    -  promoter       lac promoter: promoter for the E. coli lac operon
   4474..4495    -  protein_bind   CAP binding site: CAP binding activates transcription in the presence of cAMP. E. coli catabolite activator protein
   4508..4600    -  CDS            lacI (fragment): lac repressor; lacI; The lac repressor binds to the lac operator to inhibit transcription in E. coli. This inhibition can be relieved by adding lactose or isopropyl-β-D-thiogalactopyranoside (IPTG).
   4783..5371    -  rep_origin     ori: high-copy-number ColE1/pMB1/pBR322/pUC origin of replication
   5542..6402    -  CDS            AmpR: β-lactamase; bla; confers resistance to ampicillin, carbenicillin, and related antibiotics
   6403..6507    -  promoter       AmpR promoter: bla
   6602..6637    +  CDS            rop (fragment): Rop protein, which maintains plasmids at low copy number; rop
   6739..6838    +  misc_feature   bom (fragment): basis of mobility region from pBR322
   6844..6993    -  CDS            lacZα (fragment): LacZα fragment of β-galactosidase; lacZ fragment
   6993..7194    -  CDS            TcR (fragment): tetracycline efflux protein; tet; confers resistance to tetracycline
   7195..7293    +  CDS            env (fragment): murine leukemia virus gPr80 envelope polyprotein precursor; env; proteolytically cleaved into gp70SU and p15TM subunits
