[The description below was written by a language model from this plasmid's Addgene catalogue record and pLannotate feature annotations shown in this document.]
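Description:
pMSCVbsd-PPARD-K421A-K422A is a 7.3 kb gammaretroviral transfer vector built on the pMSCVbsd backbone (a murine stem cell virus–type vector carrying a blasticidin marker) for stable delivery of a mutant human PPARD cDNA into mammalian cells. In bacteria it is maintained through a high-copy ColE1/pUC-type origin and selected with ampicillin via the β-lactamase gene. The remaining bacterial annotations (lac promoter/operator and fragments of lacI, lacZα, rop, bom and TcR) are non-functional remnants of the cloning backbone.

The viral portion begins with a 5' LTR from murine embryonic stem cell virus, followed by the Ψ packaging signal and a truncated, start-codon-less gag segment, which extends the packaging region and improves encapsidation of the genomic RNA. The PPARD coding sequence sits directly downstream with no dedicated internal promoter annotated, so it is presumably transcribed from the 5' LTR. It encodes the ligand-activated nuclear receptor PPARβ/δ carrying two lysine-to-alanine substitutions, K421A and K422A, introduced by PCR mutagenesis. No epitope tag is annotated. A separate mouse PGK promoter drives blasticidin S deaminase, allowing selection of transduced cells with blasticidin. The cassette ends in a 3' LTR, which the automated annotation matches as two fragments of a ΔU3 self-inactivating MMLV LTR; this label may reflect partial sequence similarity rather than a true self-inactivating design.

Because gag is truncated, pol is absent and only an env fragment remains, the viral proteins must be supplied in trans by a packaging system. The record describes the plasmid as a vector for retroviral transduction of PPARD. The associated study concerns corepressor recruitment and transcriptional regulation by PPARβ/δ, but the specific functional consequence of the mutations is not stated.
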