Addgene plasmid #130777: pMSCVbsd-PPARD-K421A-K422A
Purpose: Vector encoding PPARD cDNA for retroviral transduction
Depositing lab: Till Adhikary. Depositing organization: Philipps-Universitaet Marburg. Publication: PPARbeta/delta recruits NCOR and regulates transcription reinitiation of ANGPTL4. Legrand N, Bretscher CL, Zielke S, Wilke B, Daude M, Fritz B, Diederich WE, Adhikary T. Nucleic Acids Res. 2019 Oct 10;47(18):9573-9591. doi: 10.1093/nar/gkz685. PubMed 31428774.
Backbone
  Vector backbone: pMSCVbsd
  Vector type: Retroviral
  Selectable markers: Blasticidin
Growth in bacteria
  Bacterial resistance: Ampicillin, 100 μg/mL
  Growth temperature: 37°C
  Growth strain: NEB Stable
  Copy number: High Copy
Gene/Insert
  Gene/Insert name: PPARD K421A-K422A
  Species: H. sapiens (human)
  Mutation: K421A-K422A
  Entrez Gene: PPARD (a.k.a. FAAR, NR1C2, NUC1, NUCI, NUCII, PPARB)
  Cloning method: Restriction Enzyme; 5′ cloning site BglII (destroyed during cloning); 3′ cloning site XhoI (not destroyed)
  Sequencing primers: 5′ pMSCVseqfw (CCCTTGAACCTCCTCGTTCGACC); 3′ pMSCVseqrv (GAGACGTGCTACTTCCATTTGTC)
Terms and licenses: Academic/Nonprofit Terms; Industry Terms: Not Available to Industry
Depositor comments: Generated by PCR mutagenesis. Please visit https://www.biorxiv.org/content/10.1101/525576v2 for BioRxiv preprint.
How to cite: pMSCVbsd-PPARD-K421A-K422A was a gift from Till Adhikary (Addgene plasmid # 130777 ; http://n2t.net/addgene:130777 ; RRID:Addgene_130777)
