>Addgene plasmid #130777 | pMSCVbsd-PPARD-K421A-K422A | depositor partial sequence | sequence record 250288 | PPARD K421A-K422A
ATGGAGCAGCCACAGGAGGAAGCCCCTGAGGTCCGGGAAGAGGAGGAGAAAGAGGAAGTGGCAGAGGCAG
AAGGAGCCCCAGAGCTCAATGGGGGACCACAGCATGCACTTCCTTCCAGCAGCTACACAGACCTCTCCCG
GAGCTCCTCGCCACCCTCACTGCTGGACCAACTGCAGATGGGCTGTGACGGGGCCTCATGCGGCAGCCTC
AACATGGAGTGCCGGGTGTGCGGGGACAAGGCATCGGGCTTCCACTACGGTGTTCATGCATGTGAGGGGT
GCAAGGGCTTCTTCCGTCGTACGATCCGCATGAAGCTGGAGTACGAGAAGTGTGAGCGCAGCTGCAAGAT
TCAGAAGAAGAACCGCAACAAGTGCCAGTACTGCCGCTTCCAGAAGTGCCTGGCACTGGGCATGTCACAC
AACGCTATCCGTTTTGGTCGGATGCCGGAGGCTGAGAAGAGGAAGCTGGTGGCAGGGCTGACTGCAAACG
AGGGGAGCCAGTACAACCCACAGGTGGCCGACCTGAAGGCCTTCTCCAAGCACATCTACAATGCCTACCT
GAAAAACTTCAACATGACCAAAAAGAAGGCCCGCAGCATCCTCACCGGCAAAGCCAGCCACACGGCGCCC
TTTGTGATCCACGACATCGAGACATTGTGGCAGGCAGAGAAGGGGCTGGTGTGGAAGCAGTTGGTGAATG
GCCTGCCTCCCTACAAGGAGATCAGCGTGCACGTCTTCTACCGCTGCCAGTGCACCACAGTGGAGACCGT
GCGGGAGCTCACTGAGTTCGCCAAGAGCATCCCCAGCTTCAGCAGCCTCTTCCTCAACGACCAGGTTACC
CTTCTCAAGTATGGCGTGCACGAGGCCATCTTCGCCATGCTGGCCTCTATCGTCAACAAGGACGGGCTGC
TGGTAGCCAACGGCAGTGGCTTTGTCACCCGTGAGTTCCTGCGCAGCCTCCGCAAACCCTTCAGTGATAT
CATTGAGCCTAAGTTTGAATTTGCTGTCAAGTTCAACGCCCTGGAACTTGATGACAGTGACCTGGCCCTA
TTCATTGCGGCCATCATTCTGTGTGGAGACCGGCCAGGCCTCATGAACGTTCCACGGGTGGAGGCTATCC
AGGACACCATCCTGCGTGCCCTCGAATTCCACCTGCAGGCCAACCACCCTGATGCCCAGTACCTCTTCCC
CAAGCTGCTGCAGAAGATGGCTGACCTGCGGCAACTGGTCACCGAGCACGCCCAGATGATGCAGCGGATC
GCCGCCACCGAAACCGAGACCTCGCTGCACCCTCTGCTCCAGGAGATCTACAAGGACATGTACTAA
